>Addgene plasmid #81844 | pDONR223_GEN1_WT | addgene full sequence | sequence record 168732 | Addgene NGS Result
GGCAGTTCCCTACTCTCGCGTTAACGCTAGCATGGATGTTTTCCCAGTCACGACGTTGTAAAACGACGGC
CAGTCTTAAGCTCGGGCCCCAAATAATGATTTTATTTTGACTGATAGTGACCTGTTCGTTGCAACAAATT
GATGAGCAATGCTTTTTTATAATGCCAACTTTGTACAAAAAAGTTGGCACCATGGGAGTGAATGACTTGT
GGCAAATTTTGGAGCCTGTTAAGCAACACATCCCCTTGCGTAATCTTGGTGGGAAAACCATTGCAGTTGA
TCTGAGTCTCTGGGTGTGTGAGGCACAGACAGTCAAAAAAATGATGGGCAGCGTCATGAAGCCCCACCTC
AGGAACTTATTTTTTCGTATCTCATATTTAACACAAATGGATGTAAAACTGGTATTTGTTATGGAAGGGG
AACCACCAAAGCTGAAAGCTGATGTCATAAGCAAGAGGAATCAGACTCGGTATGGGTCTTCTGGAAAATC
GTGGTCTCAGAAAACAGGGAGATCACATTTTAAATCAGTCTTAAGAGAGTGCCTCCATATGCTCGAATGC
TTAGGAATCCCCTGGGTTCAGGCTGCTGGGGAAGCTGAAGCCATGTGTGCTTATCTCAATGCTGGTGGTC
ATGTCGATGGCTGCCTCACCAATGATGGAGATACTTTCCTTTATGGGGCCCAGACTGTTTACAGGAATTT
CACTATGAATACAAAGGACCCACATGTTGACTGTTACACAATGTCATCTATCAAGAGTAAACTAGGTTTG
GATAGAGATGCTCTGGTTGGATTAGCAATACTTCTTGGCTGTGATTATCTCCCAAAGGGAGTCCCTGGAG
TTGGAAAAGAGCAAGCATTAAAACTTATACAGATTTTGAAAGGGCAAAGTTTACTTCAGAGGTTTAATCG
GTGGAATGAAACATCTTGTAACTCTAGTCCACAACTGCTAGTCACTAAAAAACTGGCTCATTGTTCCGTA
TGTTCCCATCCAGGTTCACCTAAGGATCATGAACGTAATGGATGCAGATTATGTAAAAGTGATAAATATT
GTGAGCCACATGACTATGAATACTGCTGTCCTTGTGAGTGGCACCGTACAGAACATGATAGGCAACTCAA
TGAAGTAGAGAACAATATTAAGAAGAAAGCTTGCTGTTGTGAGGGATTCCCATTCCATGAGGTTATTCAA
GAATTCCTTTTAAACAAGGATAAATTGGTGAAGGTTATCAGGTACCAAAGACCTGATTTGTTATTGTTTC
AGAGATTTACTCTTGAAAAAATGGAGTGGCCCAATCACTATGCATGTGAGAAATTGCTGGTACTTTTGAC
CCATTATGACATGATAGAAAGAAAGCTTGGTAGCAGAAACTCTAATCAACTACAGCCAATTCGAATTGTT
AAGACTCGAATCAGAAATGGAGTTCATTGTTTTGAAATAGAATGGGAAAAGCCTGAACATTATGCTATGG
AAGATAAACAACATGGAGAATTTGCTTTATTAACAATTGAGGAAGAATCATTGTTTGAAGCAGCATATCC
TGAGATCGTTGCTGTTTACCAAAAACAAAAGTTAGAAATTAAAGGGAAGAAACAAAAACGTATTAAGCCT
AAAGAAAACAATTTGCCAGAACCAGATGAAGTAATGAGCTTTCAGTCACACATGACTTTAAAACCCACAT
GTGAAATCTTTCATAAGCAGAATTCCAAGTTAAATTCGGGGATTTCCCCTGATCCTACATTACCACAGGA
ATCTATTTCTGCCTCATTGAATAGCTTGCTTTTACCTAAAAATACTCCATGTTTGAATGCACAAGAACAG
TTCATGTCTTCTCTAAGACCTTTGGCTATACAGCAAATTAAAGCTGTCAGTAAGTCTCTAATTTCAGAAT
CTAGTCAACCCAATACCTCATCTCATAATATATCCGTGATTGCTGATCTACACTTGAGCACTATTGACTG
GGAAGGTACTTCTTTTAGTAATTCTCCAGCTATTCAAAGGAATACTTTTTCTCATGATTTAAAATCAGAA
GTTGAATCAGAGCTATCAGCCATCCCTGATGGCTTTGAAAATATCCCAGAACAACTGTCCTGTGAATCAG
AAAGGTACACTGCAAACATAAAGAAAGTGTTGGATGAGGATTCTGATGGGATTAGTCCTGAAGAGCATCT
ACTTTCTGGCATTACTGATTTATGTCTTCAGGATTTGCCTTTAAAGGAACGAATATTTACAAAATTATCA
TATCCTCAGGATAATCTACAACCAGATGTCAACCTGAAAACTTTGTCCATACTTAGTGTAAAAGAATCTT
GTATTGCTAACAGTGGTTCTGATTGTACATCACATCTTTCAAAGGATCTTCCAGGAATTCCCTTGCAAAA
TGAATCCAGAGACTCTAAAATTCTAAAAGGAGACCAGCTGCTTCAAGAAGACTATAAAGTCAATACTTCT
GTCCCTTATTCTGTCAGTAACACAGTGGTAAAGACCTGCAATGTTAGACCACCAAATACTGCTTTAGATC
ATAGTAGAAAAGTTGATATGCAAACCACTCGGAAAATTTTAATGAAGAAGAGTGTTTGCCTTGACAGACA
TTCCTCTGATGAACAAAGTGCCCCAGTGTTTGGGAAAGCTAAGTACACAACTCAAAGAATGAAGCACAGT
TCTCAAAAGCATAATTCATCCCATTTCAAAGAAAGTGGCCATAACAAGTTGAGTAGCCCTAAGATACATA
TTAAAGAAACTGAACAGTGTGTCAGATCTTATGAAACAGCTGAAAATGAAGAAAGCTGTTTCCCAGATTC
AACAAAAAGTTCTCTGAGTTCTCTACAATGTCATAAGAAAGAAAACAACTCTGGTACTTGTTTGGATAGC
CCTCTTCCTTTACGCCAGAGATTAAAACTAAGATTCCAAAGCACTTGATTGCCAACTTTCTTGTACAAAG
TTGGCATTATAAGAAAGCATTGCTTATCAATTTGTTGCAACGAACAGGTCACTATCAGTCAAAATAAAAT
CATTATTTGCCATCCAGCTGATATCCCCTATAGTGAGTCGTATTACATGGTCATAGCTGTTTCCTGGCAG
CTCTGGCCCGTGTCTCAAAATCTCTGATGTTACATTGCACAAGATAAAAATATATCATCATGCCTCCTCT
AGACCAGCCAGGACAGAAATGCCTCGACTTCGCTGCTACCCAAGGTTGCCGGGTGACGCACACCGTGGAA
ACGGATGAAGGCACGAACCCAGTGGACATAAGCCTGTTCGGTTCGTAAGCTGTAATGCAAGTAGCGTATG
CGCTCACGCAACTGGTCCAGAACCTTGACCGAACGCAGCGGTGGTAACGGCGCAGTGGCGGTTTTCATGG
CTTGTTATGACTGTTTTTTTGGGGTACAGTCTATGCCTCGGGCATCCAAGCAGCAAGCGCGTTACGCCGT
GGGTCGATGTTTGATGTTATGGAGCAGCAACGATGTTACGCAGCAGGGCAGTCGCCCTAAAACAAAGTTA
AACATTATGAGGGAAGCGGTGATCGCCGAAGTATCGACTCAACTATCAGAGGTAGTTGGCGTCATCGAGC
GCCATCTCGAACCGACGTTGCTGGCCGTACATTTGTACGGCTCCGCAGTGGATGGCGGCCTGAAGCCACA
CAGTGATATTGATTTGCTGGTTACGGTGACCGTAAGGCTTGATGAAACAACGCGGCGAGCTTTGATCAAC
GACCTTTTGGAAACTTCGGCTTCCCCTGGAGAGAGCGAGATTCTCCGCGCTGTAGAAGTCACCATTGTTG
TGCACGACGACATCATTCCGTGGCGTTATCCAGCTAAGCGCGAACTGCAATTTGGAGAATGGCAGCGCAA
TGACATTCTTGCAGGTATCTTCGAGCCAGCCACGATCGACATTGATCTGGCTATCTTGCTGACAAAAGCA
AGAGAACATAGCGTTGCCTTGGTAGGTCCAGCGGCGGAGGAACTCTTTGATCCGGTTCCTGAACAGGATC
TATTTGAGGCGCTAAATGAAACCTTAACGCTATGGAACTCGCCGCCCGACTGGGCTGGCGATGAGCGAAA
TGTAGTGCTTACGTTGTCCCGCATTTGGTACAGCGCAGTAACCGGCAAAATCGCGCCGAAGGATGTCGCT
GCCGACTGGGCAATGGAGCGCCTGCCGGCCCAGTATCAGCCCGTCATACTTGAAGCTAGACAGGCTTATC
TTGGACAAGAAGAAGATCGCTTGGCCTCGCGCGCAGATCAGTTGGAAGAATTTGTCCACTACGTGAAAGG
CGAGATCACCAAGGTAGTCGGCAAATAACCCTCGAGCCACCCATGACCAAAATCCCTTAACGTGAGTTAC
GCGTCGTTCCACTGAGCGTCAGACCCCGTAGAAAAGATCAAAGGATCTTCTTGAGATCCTTTTTTTCTGC
GCGTAATCTGCTGCTTGCAAACAAAAAAACCACCGCTACCAGCGGTGGTTTGTTTGCCGGATCAAGAGCT
ACCAACTCTTTTTCCGAAGGTAACTGGCTTCAGCAGAGCGCAGATACCAAATACTGTTCTTCTAGTGTAG
CCGTAGTTAGGCCACCACTTCAAGAACTCTGTAGCACCGCCTACATACCTCGCTCTGCTAATCCTGTTAC
CAGTGGCTGCTGCCAGTGGCGATAAGTCGTGTCTTACCGGGTTGGACTCAAGACGATAGTTACCGGATAA
GGCGCAGCGGTCGGGCTGAACGGGGGGTTCGTGCACACAGCCCAGCTTGGAGCGAACGACCTACACCGAA
CTGAGATACCTACAGCGTGAGCTATGAGAAAGCGCCACGCTTCCCGAAGGGAGAAAGGCGGACAGGTATC
CGGTAAGCGGCAGGGTCGGAACAGGAGAGCGCACGAGGGAGCTTCCAGGGGGAAACGCCTGGTATCTTTA
TAGTCCTGTCGGGTTTCGCCACCTCTGACTTGAGCGTCGATTTTTGTGATGCTCGTCAGGGGGGCGGAGC
CTATGGAAAAACGCCAGCAACGCGGCCTTTTTACGGTTCCTGGCCTTTTGCTGGCCTTTTGCTCACATGT
TCTTTCCTGCGTTATCCCCTGATTCTGTGGATAACCGTATTACCGCCTTTGAGTGAGCTGATACCGCTCG
CCGCAGCCGAACGACCGAGCGCAGCGAGTCAGTGAGCGAGGAAGCGGAAGAGCGCCCAATACGCAAACCG
CCTCTCCCCGCGCGTTGGCCGATTCATTAATGCAGCTGGCACGACAGGTTTCCCGACTGGAAAGCGGGCA
GTGAGCGCAACGCAATTAATACGCGTACCGCTAGCCAGGAAGAGTTTGTAGAAACGCAAAAAGGCCATCC
GTCAGGATGGCCTTCTGCTTAGTTTGATGCCTGGCAGTTTATGGCGGGCGTCCTGCCCGCCACCCTCCGG
GCCGTTGCTTCACAACGTTCAAATCCGCTCCCGGCGGATTTGTCCTACTCAGGAGAGCGTTCACCGACAA
ACAACAGATAAAACGAAAGGCCCAGTCTTCCGACTGAGCCTTTCGTTTTATTTGATGCCT
Features (pLannotate 1.2.2; 12 found; start..end, strand, type, name):
     38..74      -  CDS            lacZα (fragment): LacZα fragment of β-galactosidase; lacZ fragment
     91..186     +  protein_bind   attL3: mutant version of attL; recombination site for the Gateway® LR reaction LR Clonase™
    192..2915    +  CDS            GEN1: GEN_HUMAN - Experimental evidence at protein level: Swiss-Prot protein existence level 1. Endonuclease which resolves Holliday junctions (HJs) by the introduction of symmetrically related cuts across the junction point, to produce nicked duplex products in which the nicks can be readily ligated. Four-way DNA intermediates, also known as Holliday junctions, are formed during homologous recombination and DNA repair, and their resolution is necessary for proper chromosome segregation (PubMed:19020614, PubMed:26682650). Cleaves HJs by a nick and counter- nick mechanism involving dual coordinated i
   2923..3018    -  protein_bind   attL3: mutant version of attL; recombination site for the Gateway® LR reaction LR Clonase™
   3037..3055    -  promoter       T7 promoter: promoter for bacteriophage T7 RNA polymerase
   3245..3268    +  promoter       Pc promoter (fragment): intI1 (promoter lies within the coding sequence); class 1 integron promoter
   3444..3500    +  CDS            GmR (fragment): gentamycin acetyltransferase; aacC1; confers resistance to gentamycin
   3507..4298    +  CDS            SmR: aminoglycoside adenylyltransferase (Murphy, 1985); aadA; confers resistance to spectinomycin and streptomycin
   4391..4979    +  rep_origin     ori: high-copy-number ColE1/pMB1/pBR322/pUC origin of replication
   5162..5254    +  CDS            lacI (fragment): lac repressor; lacI; The lac repressor binds to the lac operator to inhibit transcription in E. coli. This inhibition can be relieved by adding lactose or isopropyl-β-D-thiogalactopyranoside (IPTG).
   5309..5336    -  terminator     rrnB T2 terminator: transcription terminator T2 from the E. coli rrnB gene
   5468..5511    +  terminator     rrnB T1 terminator: Escherichia coli rrnB; transcription terminator T1 from the E. coli rrnB gene
