[The description below was written by a language model from this plasmid's Addgene catalogue record and pLannotate feature annotations shown in this document.]
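Description:
pDONR223_GEN1_WT is a Gateway entry clone built on the Invitrogen pDONR223 backbone and carrying the human GEN1 open reading frame. It is a bacterial propagation and shuttling plasmid rather than an expression vector. It replicates from a high-copy ColE1/pUC-type origin and is selected with spectinomycin through the aadA (SmR) aminoglycoside adenylyltransferase gene. This gene sits downstream of a class 1 integron Pc promoter fragment and a short remnant of a gentamicin resistance gene. The rrnB T1 and T2 terminators insulate the cloning region from read-through transcription. Small lacZα and lacI fragments are backbone leftovers with no evident function here.

The GEN1 coding sequence occupies roughly 2.7 kb of the 5.5 kb sequenced plasmid. It encodes a structure-specific endonuclease that resolves Holliday junctions formed during homologous recombination and DNA repair. The ORF is flanked by two attL recombination sites. The automated annotation labels both as attL3, although the exact attL variants are not confirmed elsewhere in the record. These sites allow LR Clonase-mediated transfer of the ORF into any compatible destination vector. No promoter drives the insert, and the only one nearby is a T7 promoter on the opposite strand just outside the downstream attL site. The clone is in the "closed" configuration, meaning a stop codon immediately follows the insert, so it yields native or N-terminally tagged protein but not C-terminal fusions.

Although named as wild type, the record lists an S92T change relative to the reference transcript. The plasmid belongs to the Target Accelerator Plasmid Collection, created for systematic functional testing of cancer-associated alleles, where it presumably serves as the reference allele for comparison with variants.
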