Addgene plasmid #81844: pDONR223_GEN1_WT
Purpose: Gateway Donor vector containing GEN1 , part of the Target Accelerator Plasmid Collection.
Depositing lab: Jesse Boehm & William Hahn & David Root. Depositing organization: Broad Institute. Publication: Systematic Functional Interrogation of Rare Cancer Variants Identifies Oncogenic Alleles. Kim E, Ilic N, Shrestha Y, Zou L, Kamburov A, Zhu C, Yang X, Lubonja R, Tran N, Nguyen C, Lawrence MS, Piccioni F, Bagul M, Doench JG, Chouinard CR, Wu X, Hogstrom L, Natoli T, Tamayo P, Horn H, Corsello SM, Lage K, Root DE, Subramanian A, Golub TR, Getz G, Boehm JS, Hahn WC. Cancer Discov. 2016 Jul;6(7):714-26. doi: 10.1158/2159-8290.CD-16-0160. Epub 2016 May 4. PubMed 27147599.
Backbone
  Vector backbone: pDONR223
  Backbone manufacturer: Invitrogen
  Backbone size w/o insert (bp): 2790
  Vector type: Gateway Entry vector
Growth in bacteria
  Bacterial resistance: Spectinomycin, 50 μg/mL
  Growth temperature: 37°C
  Growth strain: DH5alpha
  Copy number: High Copy
Gene/Insert
  Gene/Insert name: GEN1
  Species: H. sapiens (human)
  Mutation: S92T
  GenBank ID: NM_182625.4
  Entrez Gene: GEN1 (a.k.a. Gen)
  Promoter: None
  Cloning method: Gateway Cloning
  Sequencing primers: 5′ M13pUC-fwd; 3′ M13-Rev
Terms and licenses: Academic/Nonprofit Terms; Industry Terms: Not Available to Industry
Depositor comments: Closed state: stop codon immediately follows insert
How to cite: pDONR223_GEN1_WT was a gift from Jesse Boehm & William Hahn & David Root (Addgene plasmid # 81844 ; http://n2t.net/addgene:81844 ; RRID:Addgene_81844)
