>Addgene plasmid #81844 | pDONR223_GEN1_WT | depositor partial sequence | sequence record 155163 | Insert sequence
ATGGGAGTGAATGACTTGTGGCAAATTTTGGAGCCTGTTAAGCAACACATCCCCTTGCGTAATCTTGGTG
GGAAAACCATTGCAGTTGATCTGAGTCTCTGGGTGTGTGAGGCACAGACAGTCAAAAAAATGATGGGCAG
CGTCATGAAGCCCCACCTCAGGAACTTATTTTTTCGTATCTCATATTTAACACAAATGGATGTAAAACTG
GTATTTGTTATGGAAGGGGAACCACCAAAGCTGAAAGCTGATGTCATAAGCAAGAGGAATCAGACTCGGT
ATGGGTCTTCTGGAAAATCGTGGTCTCAGAAAACAGGGAGATCACATTTTAAATCAGTCTTAAGAGAGTG
CCTCCATATGCTCGAATGCTTAGGAATCCCCTGGGTTCAGGCTGCTGGGGAAGCTGAAGCCATGTGTGCT
TATCTCAATGCTGGTGGTCATGTCGATGGCTGCCTCACCAATGATGGAGATACTTTCCTTTATGGGGCCC
AGACTGTTTACAGGAATTTCACTATGAATACAAAGGACCCACATGTTGACTGTTACACAATGTCATCTAT
CAAGAGTAAACTAGGTTTGGATAGAGATGCTCTGGTTGGATTAGCAATACTTCTTGGCTGTGATTATCTC
CCAAAGGGAGTCCCTGGAGTTGGAAAAGAGCAAGCATTAAAACTTATACAGATTTTGAAAGGGCAAAGTT
TACTTCAGAGGTTTAATCGGTGGAATGAAACATCTTGTAACTCTAGTCCACAACTGCTAGTCACTAAAAA
ACTGGCTCATTGTTCCGTATGTTCCCATCCAGGTTCACCTAAGGATCATGAACGTAATGGATGCAGATTA
TGTAAAAGTGATAAATATTGTGAGCCACATGACTATGAATACTGCTGTCCTTGTGAGTGGCACCGTACAG
AACATGATAGGCAACTCAATGAAGTAGAGAACAATATTAAGAAGAAAGCTTGCTGTTGTGAGGGATTCCC
ATTCCATGAGGTTATTCAAGAATTCCTTTTAAACAAGGATAAATTGGTGAAGGTTATCAGGTACCAAAGA
CCTGATTTGTTATTGTTTCAGAGATTTACTCTTGAAAAAATGGAGTGGCCCAATCACTATGCATGTGAGA
AATTGCTGGTACTTTTGACCCATTATGACATGATAGAAAGAAAGCTTGGTAGCAGAAACTCTAATCAACT
ACAGCCAATTCGAATTGTTAAGACTCGAATCAGAAATGGAGTTCATTGTTTTGAAATAGAATGGGAAAAG
CCTGAACATTATGCTATGGAAGATAAACAACATGGAGAATTTGCTTTATTAACAATTGAGGAAGAATCAT
TGTTTGAAGCAGCATATCCTGAGATCGTTGCTGTTTACCAAAAACAAAAGTTAGAAATTAAAGGGAAGAA
ACAAAAACGTATTAAGCCTAAAGAAAACAATTTGCCAGAACCAGATGAAGTAATGAGCTTTCAGTCACAC
ATGACTTTAAAACCCACATGTGAAATCTTTCATAAGCAGAATTCCAAGTTAAATTCGGGGATTTCCCCTG
ATCCTACATTACCACAGGAATCTATTTCTGCCTCATTGAATAGCTTGCTTTTACCTAAAAATACTCCATG
TTTGAATGCACAAGAACAGTTCATGTCTTCTCTAAGACCTTTGGCTATACAGCAAATTAAAGCTGTCAGT
AAGTCTCTAATTTCAGAATCTAGTCAACCCAATACCTCATCTCATAATATATCCGTGATTGCTGATCTAC
ACTTGAGCACTATTGACTGGGAAGGTACTTCTTTTAGTAATTCTCCAGCTATTCAAAGGAATACTTTTTC
TCATGATTTAAAATCAGAAGTTGAATCAGAGCTATCAGCCATCCCTGATGGCTTTGAAAATATCCCAGAA
CAACTGTCCTGTGAATCAGAAAGGTACACTGCAAACATAAAGAAAGTGTTGGATGAGGATTCTGATGGGA
TTAGTCCTGAAGAGCATCTACTTTCTGGCATTACTGATTTATGTCTTCAGGATTTGCCTTTAAAGGAACG
AATATTTACAAAATTATCATATCCTCAGGATAATCTACAACCAGATGTCAACCTGAAAACTTTGTCCATA
CTTAGTGTAAAAGAATCTTGTATTGCTAACAGTGGTTCTGATTGTACATCACATCTTTCAAAGGATCTTC
CAGGAATTCCCTTGCAAAATGAATCCAGAGACTCTAAAATTCTAAAAGGAGACCAGCTGCTTCAAGAAGA
CTATAAAGTCAATACTTCTGTCCCTTATTCTGTCAGTAACACAGTGGTAAAGACCTGCAATGTTAGACCA
CCAAATACTGCTTTAGATCATAGTAGAAAAGTTGATATGCAAACCACTCGGAAAATTTTAATGAAGAAGA
GTGTTTGCCTTGACAGACATTCCTCTGATGAACAAAGTGCCCCAGTGTTTGGGAAAGCTAAGTACACAAC
TCAAAGAATGAAGCACAGTTCTCAAAAGCATAATTCATCCCATTTCAAAGAAAGTGGCCATAACAAGTTG
AGTAGCCCTAAGATACATATTAAAGAAACTGAACAGTGTGTCAGATCTTATGAAACAGCTGAAAATGAAG
AAAGCTGTTTCCCAGATTCAACAAAAAGTTCTCTGAGTTCTCTACAATGTCATAAGAAAGAAAACAACTC
TGGTACTTGTTTGGATAGCCCTCTTCCTTTACGCCAGAGATTAAAACTAAGATTCCAAAGCACT
